Addgene plasmid #44127: pLKO-shTRAF2#1
Depositing lab: William Hahn. Depositing organization: Dana-Farber Cancer Institute. Publication: IkappaB kinase epsilon phosphorylates TRAF2 to promote mammary epithelial cell transformation. Shen RR, Zhou AY, Kim E, Lim E, Habelhah H, Hahn WC. Mol Cell Biol. 2012 Dec;32(23):4756-68. doi: 10.1128/MCB.00468-12. Epub 2012 Sep 24. PubMed 23007157.
Backbone
  Vector backbone: pLKO
  Vector type: Lentiviral, RNAi
  Selectable markers: Puromycin
Growth in bacteria
  Bacterial resistance: Ampicillin, 100 μg/mL
  Growth temperature: 37°C
  Growth strain: Stbl3
  Copy number: High Copy
Gene/Insert
  Gene/Insert name: TRAF2
  gRNA/shRNA sequence: CGACCAGAATAACCGGGAGCA
  Species: H. sapiens (human)
  Entrez Gene: TRAF2 (a.k.a. MGC:45012, RNF117, TRAP, TRAP3)
Terms and licenses: Academic/Nonprofit Terms; Industry Terms: Not Available to Industry
Depositor comments: TRC clone ID: TRCN0000010891
How to cite: pLKO-shTRAF2#1 was a gift from William Hahn (Addgene plasmid # 44127 ; http://n2t.net/addgene:44127 ; RRID:Addgene_44127)
