[The description below was written by a language model from this plasmid's Addgene catalogue record.]
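Description:
pLKO-shTRAF2#1 is a lentiviral RNAi plasmid built on the pLKO backbone and carrying a short hairpin RNA directed against human TRAF2 (TNF receptor-associated factor 2, also known as RNF117 or TRAP3). The depositor notes that the hairpin corresponds to a clone from the TRC (The RNAi Consortium) shRNA library, and the "#1" in the name suggests it is one of several independent hairpins against the same gene, a common way to control for off-target effects. In bacteria the plasmid is maintained at high copy under ampicillin selection, and the recorded host is a recombination-deficient strain of the type generally used to keep the repeated lentiviral LTR sequences stable.

As a lentiviral transfer vector, the construct is meant to be packaged into viral particles with helper functions supplied in trans. The particles then integrate the shRNA cassette into the genome of target mammalian cells for stable knockdown. Transduced cells can be enriched with puromycin, the listed mammalian selectable marker. No feature table is available for this entry, and the catalogue fields do not state the promoter driving the hairpin or the one driving the puromycin marker. pLKO-family vectors typically use a Pol III U6 promoter for the shRNA, but that is not confirmed here. The associated publication concerns phosphorylation of TRAF2 by IκB kinase ε in mammary epithelial cell transformation, so the plasmid was evidently used to deplete endogenous TRAF2 and test its requirement in that signalling and transformation context.
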