>Addgene plasmid #44127 | pLKO-shTRAF2#1 | addgene partial sequence | sequence record 61184 | hU6-F 5'-GAGGGCCTATTTCCCATGATT-3'
GGCTGTTAGAGAGATAATTGGAATTAATTTGACTGTAAACACAAAGATATTAGTACAAAATACGTGACGT
AGAAAGTAATAATTTCTTGGGTAGTTTGCAGTTTTAAAATTATGTTTTAAAATGGACTATCATATGCTTA
CCGTAACTTGAAAGTATTTCGATTTCTTGGCTTTATATATCTTGTGGAAAGGACGAAACACCGGCGACCA
GAATAACCGGGAGCACTCGAGTGCTCCCGGTTATTCTGGTCGTTTTTAATTCTCGACCTCGAGACAAATG
GCAGTATTCATCCACAATTTTAAAAGAAAAGGGGGGATTGGGGGGTACAGTGCAGGGGAAAGAATAGTAG
ACATAATAGCAACAGACATACAAACTAAAGAATTACAAAAACAAATTACAAAAATTCAAAATTTTCGGGT
TTATTACAGGGACAGCAGAGATCCACTTTGGCCGCGGCTCGAGGGGGTTGGGGTTGCGCCTTTTCCAAGG
CAGCCCTGGGTTTGCGCAGGGACGCGGCTGCTCTGGGCGTGGTTCCGGGAAACGCAGCGGCGCCGACCCT
GGGTCTCGCACATTCTTCACGTCCGTTCGCAGCGTCACCCGGATCTTCGCCGCTACCCTTGTGGGCCCCC
CGGCGACGCTTCCTGCTCCGCCCCTAAGTCGGGAAGGTTCCTTGCGGTTCGCGGCGTGCCGGACGTGACA
AACGGAAGCCGCACGTCTCACTAGTACCCTCGCAGACGGACAGCGCCAGGGAGCAATGGCAGCGCGCCGA
CCGCGATGGGCTGTGGCCAATAGCGGCTGCTCAGCAGGGCGCGCCGAGAGCAGCGGCCGGGAAGGGGCGG
TGCGGGAAGGCGGGGTGTGGGGCGGTAGTGTGGGCCCTGTTCCTGCCCG
